Addgene plasmid #70112: pCMV-lyso-pHoenix
Purpose: Expression of lyso-pHoenix in mammalian cells for optogenetic acidification of lysosomes
Depositing lab: Christian Rosenmund. Publication: Optogenetic acidification of synaptic vesicles and lysosomes. Rost BR, Schneider F, Grauel MK, Wozny C, G Bentz C, Blessing A, Rosenmund T, Jentsch TJ, Schmitz D, Hegemann P, Rosenmund C. Nat Neurosci. 2015 Nov 9. doi: 10.1038/nn.4161. PubMed 26551543.
Backbone
  Vector backbone: pCMV
  Backbone size w/o insert (bp): 3878
  Total vector size (bp): 7157
  Vector type: Mammalian Expression
  Selectable markers: Neomycin (select with G418)
Growth in bacteria
  Bacterial resistance: Kanamycin, 50 μg/mL
  Growth temperature: 37°C
  Growth strain: XL10 Gold
  Copy number: Unknown
Gene/Insert
  Gene/Insert name: lyso-pHoenix (alt name: CD63-pHluorin-Arch3-mKate2-betaHK)
  Species: M. musculus (mouse), R. norvegicus (rat); Halorubrum sodomense, Entacmaea quadricolor, Aequorea victoria
  Insert size (bp): 3492
  GenBank ID: 12512; KT880225
  Entrez Gene: Cd63 (a.k.a. ME491, Tspan30)
  Promoter: CMV
  Tag / fusion protein: pHluorin; Arch3; mKate2; H+/K+ ATPase beta-subunit; HA-Tag (C terminal on insert)
  Cloning method: Restriction Enzyme; 5′ cloning site NheI (not destroyed); 3′ cloning site PacI (not destroyed)
  Sequencing primers: 5′ CGCAAATGGGCGGTAGGCGTG; 3′ TTGTGAAATTTGTGATGCTATTGC
Resource information
  A portion of this plasmid was derived from a plasmid made by: Arch3: Addgene Plasmid #22222; mKate2: Evrogen
Terms and licenses: Academic/Nonprofit Terms; Industry Terms: Not Available to Industry
How to cite: pCMV-lyso-pHoenix was a gift from Christian Rosenmund (Addgene plasmid # 70112 ; http://n2t.net/addgene:70112 ; RRID:Addgene_70112)
