[The description below was written by a language model from this plasmid's Addgene catalogue record and pLannotate feature annotations shown in this document.]
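Description:
pCMV-lyso-pHoenix is a mammalian expression plasmid built on a pCMV backbone for optogenetic acidification of lysosomes. It is propagated in E. coli through a high-copy ColE1/pUC-type origin and also carries an f1 origin. A single NeoR/KanR (Tn5 aminoglycoside phosphotransferase) gene serves both hosts. The bacterial bla-type promoter upstream gives kanamycin resistance in bacteria, while the SV40 enhancer/early promoter and HSV TK polyadenylation signal allow G418 selection of transfected mammalian cells. The catalogue lists a total size of 7,157 bp, whereas the sequenced record behind the feature table is 6,964 nt. The record does not explain this difference.

The payload is one long fusion open reading frame, cloned between NheI and PacI sites and driven by the CMV immediate-early enhancer/promoter, with an SV40 poly(A) signal downstream. Mouse CD63, a tetraspanin, is split into two parts. A short N-terminal fragment is followed by superecliptic pHluorin, archaerhodopsin-3 (Arch3), mKate2 and a fragment of the H+/K+ ATPase beta subunit. The remainder of CD63 then follows, ending in a C-terminal HA epitope tag. CD63 presumably provides the lysosomal targeting implied by the construct's name and purpose. Arch3 is a light-driven proton pump from Halorubrum sodomense and supplies the light-controlled acidifying activity. pHluorin is a GFP variant whose fluorescence is quenched at acidic pH, so it can report the resulting pH change. mKate2 is a constitutively fluorescent red protein that marks expression and localisation. The beta-subunit fragment most likely acts as an extra membrane-spanning linker that keeps the fused modules correctly oriented, though the record does not state its role.
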