Features (pLannotate 1.2.2; 18 found; start..end, strand, type, name):
    116..144     +  CDS            3xHA (fragment): three tandem HA epitope tags
    176..297     +  polyA_signal   SV40 poly(A) signal: SV40 polyadenylation signal
    331..759     -  rep_origin     f1 ori (sequence partly withheld): f1 bacteriophage origin of replication; arrow indicates direction of (+) strand synthesis
    786..890     +  promoter       AmpR promoter: bla
    892..1249    +  promoter       SV40 promoter: SV40 enhancer and early promoter
   1284..2078    +  CDS            NeoR/KanR: aminoglycoside phosphotransferase from Tn5; aph(3')-II (or nptII); confers resistance to neomycin, kanamycin, and G418 (Geneticin®)
   2099..2251    +  CDS            ble (fragment): BLE_KLEPN - Experimental evidence at protein level: Swiss-Prot protein existence level 1. Binding protein with a strong affinity to the bleomycin family of antibiotics. Binds to CL990; an antimitotic-antibiotic compound. From Klebsiella pneumoniae.
   2310..2357    +  polyA_signal   HSV TK poly(A) signal: herpes simplex virus thymidine kinase polyadenylation signal (Cole and Stacy, 1985)
   2448..2464    -  polyA_signal   bGH poly(A) signal (fragment): bovine growth hormone polyadenylation signal
   2686..3274    +  rep_origin     ori: high-copy-number ColE1/pMB1/pBR322/pUC origin of replication
   3462..3559    +  enhancer       CMV enhancer (fragment): human cytomegalovirus immediate early enhancer; contains an 18-bp deletion relative to the standard CMV enhancer
   3560..3763    +  promoter       CMV promoter: human cytomegalovirus (CMV) immediate early promoter
   3795..3947    +  CDS            Cd63 (fragment): CD63_MOUSE - Experimental evidence at protein level: Swiss-Prot protein existence level 1. Functions as cell surface receptor for TIMP1 and plays a role in the activation of cellular signaling cascades. Plays a role in the activation of ITGB1 and integrin signaling, leading to the activation of AKT, FAK/PTK2 and MAP kinases. Promotes cell survival, reorganization of the actin cytoskeleton, cell adhesion, spreading and migration, via its role in the activation of AKT and FAK/PTK2. Plays a role in VEGFA signaling via its role in regulating the internalization of KDR/VEGFR2. Plays a role in intra
   3945..4655    +  CDS            superecliptic pHluorin: pH-sensitive mutant of green fluorescent protein (Ng et al., 2002) excited strongly by blue light at neutral pH but minimally fluorescent at acidic pH
   4671..5444    +  CDS            Arch: light-driven proton pump archaerhodopsin-3 from Halorubrum sodomense (Chow et al., 2010)
   5451..6146    +  CDS            mKate2: mKate2 is a basic (constitutively fluorescent) red fluorescent protein published in 2009, derived from Entacmaea quadricolor. It is reported to be a rapidly-maturing monomer with moderate acid sensitivity.
   6150..6479    +  CDS            Atp4b (fragment): ATP4B_MOUSE - Experimental evidence at protein level: Swiss-Prot protein existence level 1. The beta subunit of the gastric H(+)/K(+) ATPase pump which transports H(+) ions in exchange for K(+) ions across the apical membrane of parietal cells. Plays a structural and regulatory role in the assembly and membrane targeting of a functionally active pump (By similarity). Within a transport cycle, the transfer of a H(+) ion across the membrane is coupled to ATP hydrolysis and is associated with a transient phosphorylation of the alpha subunit that shifts the pump conformation from inward-facing (E1
   6492..115     +  CDS            Cd63 (fragment) (across the origin): CD63_MOUSE - Experimental evidence at protein level: Swiss-Prot protein existence level 1. Functions as cell surface receptor for TIMP1 and plays a role in the activation of cellular signaling cascades. Plays a role in the activation of ITGB1 and integrin signaling, leading to the activation of AKT, FAK/PTK2 and MAP kinases. Promotes cell survival, reorganization of the actin cytoskeleton, cell adhesion, spreading and migration, via its role in the activation of AKT and FAK/PTK2. Plays a role in VEGFA signaling via its role in regulating the internalization of KDR/VEGFR2. Plays a role in intra
>Addgene plasmid #70112 | pCMV-lyso-pHoenix | addgene full sequence | sequence record 418643 | Addgene NGS Result
GAAGAACATACTGCTGGTGGCTGCAGCGGCCCTGGGCATTGCTTTTGTGGAGGTCTTGGGAATTATCTTC
TCCTGCTGTCTGGTGAAGAGTATTCGAAGTGGCTATGAAGTAATGTACCCATACGATGTTCCAGATTACG
CTTAGTTAATTAAGCAAGGGCGAATTGTTGTTGTTAACTTGTTTATTGCAGCTTATAATGGTTACAAATA
AAGCAATAGCATCACAAATTTCACAAATAAAGCATTTTTTTCACTGCATTCTAGTTGTGGTTTGTCCAAA
CTCATCAATGTATCTTAAGGCGTAAATTGTAAGCGTTAATATTTTGTTAAAATTCGCGTTAAATTTTTGT
TAAATCAGCTCATTTTTTAACCAATAGGCCGAAATCGGCAAAATCCCTTATAAATCAAAAGAATAGACCG
AGATAGGGT
[37 nt withheld, positions 430-466]
AAAGAACGTGGACTCCAACGTCAAAGG
[49 nt withheld, positions 494-542]
T
[91 nt withheld, positions 544-634]
G
[124 nt withheld, positions 636-759]
CAGGTGGCACTTTTCGGGGAAATGTGCGCGGAACCCCTATTTGTTTATTTTTCTAAATACATTCAAATAT
GTATCCGCTCATGAGACAATAACCCTGATAAATGCTTCAATAATATTGAAAAAGGAAGAGTCCTGAGGCG
GAAAGAACCAGCTGTGGAATGTGTGTCAGTTAGGGTGTGGAAAGTCCCCAGGCTCCCCAGCAGGCAGAAG
TATGCAAAGCATGCATCTCAATTAGTCAGCAACCAGGTGTGGAAAGTCCCCAGGCTCCCCAGCAGGCAGA
AGTATGCAAAGCATGCATCTCAATTAGTCAGCAACCATAGTCCCGCCCCTAACTCCGCCCATCCCGCCCC
TAACTCCGCCCAGTTCCGCCCATTCTCCGCCCCATGGCTGACTAATTTTTTTTATTTATGCAGAGGCCGA
GGCCGCCTCGGCCTCTGAGCTATTCCAGAAGTAGTGAGGAGGCTTTTTTGGAGGCCTAGGCTTTTGCAAA
GATCGATCAAGAGACAGGATGAGGATCGTTTCGCATGATTGAACAAGATGGATTGCACGCAGGTTCTCCG
GCCGCTTGGGTGGAGAGGCTATTCGGCTATGACTGGGCACAACAGACAATCGGCTGCTCTGATGCCGCCG
TGTTCCGGCTGTCAGCGCAGGGGCGCCCGGTTCTTTTTGTCAAGACCGACCTGTCCGGTGCCCTGAATGA
ACTGCAAGACGAGGCAGCGCGGCTATCGTGGCTGGCCACGACGGGCGTTCCTTGCGCAGCTGTGCTCGAC
GTTGTCACTGAAGCGGGAAGGGACTGGCTGCTATTGGGCGAAGTGCCGGGGCAGGATCTCCTGTCATCTC
ACCTTGCTCCTGCCGAGAAAGTATCCATCATGGCTGATGCAATGCGGCGGCTGCATACGCTTGATCCGGC
TACCTGCCCATTCGACCACCAAGCGAAACATCGCATCGAGCGAGCACGTACTCGGATGGAAGCCGGTCTT
GTCGATCAGGATGATCTGGACGAAGAGCATCAGGGGCTCGCGCCAGCCGAACTGTTCGCCAGGCTCAAGG
CGAGCATGCCCGACGGCGAGGATCTCGTCGTGACCCATGGCGATGCCTGCTTGCCGAATATCATGGTGGA
AAATGGCCGCTTTTCTGGATTCATCGACTGTGGCCGGCTGGGTGTGGCGGACCGCTATCAGGACATAGCG
TTGGCTACCCGTGATATTGCTGAAGAGCTTGGCGGCGAATGGGCTGACCGCTTCCTCGTGCTTTACGGTA
TCGCCGCTCCCGATTCGCAGCGCATCGCCTTCTATCGCCTTCTTGACGAGTTCTTCTGAGCGGGACTCTG
GGGTTCGAAATGACCGACCAAGCGACGCCCAACCTGCCATCACGAGATTTCGATTCCACCGCCGCCTTCT
ATGAAAGGTTGGGCTTCGGAATCGTTTTCCGGGACGCCGGCTGGATGATCCTCCAGCGCGGGGATCTCAT
GCTGGAGTTCTTCGCCCACCCTAGGGGGAGGCTAACTGAAACACGGAAGGAGACAATACCGGAAGGAACC
CGCGCTATGACGGCAATAAAAAGACAGAATAAAACGCACGGTGTTGGGTCGTTTGTTCATAAACGCGGGG
TTCGGTCCCAGGGCTGGCACTCTGTCGATACCCCACCGAGACCCCATTGGGGCCAATACGCCCGCGTTTC
TTCCTTTTCCCCACCCCACCCCCCAAGTTCGGGTGAAGGCCCAGGGCTCGCAGCCAACGTCGGGGCGGCA
GGCCCTGCCATAGCCTCAGGTTACTCATATATACTTTAGATTGATTTAAAACTTCATTTTTAATTTAAAA
GGATCTAGGTGAAGATCCTTTTTGATAATCTCATGACCAAAATCCCTTAACGTGAGTTTTCGTTCCACTG
AGCGTCAGACCCCGTAGAAAAGATCAAAGGATCTTCTTGAGATCCTTTTTTTCTGCGCGTAATCTGCTGC
TTGCAAACAAAAAAACCACCGCTACCAGCGGTGGTTTGTTTGCCGGATCAAGAGCTACCAACTCTTTTTC
CGAAGGTAACTGGCTTCAGCAGAGCGCAGATACCAAATACTGTTCTTCTAGTGTAGCCGTAGTTAGGCCA
CCACTTCAAGAACTCTGTAGCACCGCCTACATACCTCGCTCTGCTAATCCTGTTACCAGTGGCTGCTGCC
AGTGGCGATAAGTCGTGTCTTACCGGGTTGGACTCAAGACGATAGTTACCGGATAAGGCGCAGCGGTCGG
GCTGAACGGGGGGTTCGTGCACACAGCCCAGCTTGGAGCGAACGACCTACACCGAACTGAGATACCTACA
GCGTGAGCTATGAGAAAGCGCCACGCTTCCCGAAGGGAGAAAGGCGGACAGGTATCCGGTAAGCGGCAGG
GTCGGAACAGGAGAGCGCACGAGGGAGCTTCCAGGGGGAAACGCCTGGTATCTTTATAGTCCTGTCGGGT
TTCGCCACCTCTGACTTGAGCGTCGATTTTTGTGATGCTCGTCAGGGGGGCGGAGCCTATGGAAAAACGC
CAGCAACGCGGCCTTTTTACGGTTCCTGGCCTTTTGCTGGCCTTTTGCTCACATGTTCTTTCCTGCGTTA
TCCCCTGATTCTGTGGATAACCGTATTACCGCCATGCATTAGTTATTAATAGTAATCAATTACGGGGTCA
TTAGTTCATAGCCCATATATGGAGTTCCGCGTTACATAACTTACGGTAAATGGCCCGCCTGGCATTATGC
CCAGTACATGACCTTATGGGACTTTCCTACTTGGCAGTACATCTACGTATTAGTCATCGCTATTACCATG
GTGATGCGGTTTTGGCAGTACATCAATGGGCGTGGATAGCGGTTTGACTCACGGGGATTTCCAAGTCTCC
ACCCCATTGACGTCAATGGGAGTTTGTTTTGGCACCAAAATCAACGGGACTTTCCAAAATGTCGTAACAA
CTCCGCCCCATTGACGCAAATGGGCGGTAGGCGTGTACGGTGGGAGGTCTATATAAGCAGAGCTGGTTTA
GTGAACCGTCAGATCCGCTAGCACCATGGCGGTGGAAGGAGGAATGAAGTGTGTCAAGTTTTTGCTCTAC
GTTCTCCTGCTGGCCTTCTGCGCCTGTGCAGTGGGATTGATCGCCATTGGTGTAGCGGTTCAGGTTGTCT
TGAAGCAGGCCGAAGCGGATCTAGCCACCATGGGAAGTAAAGGAGAAGAACTTTTCACTGGAGTTGTCCC
AATTCTTGTTGAATTAGATGGTGATGTTAATGGGCACAAATTTTCTGTCAGTGGAGAGGGTGAAGGTGAT
GCAACATACGGAAAACTTACCCTTAAATTTATTTGCACTACTGGAAAACTACCTGTTCCTTGGCCAACAC
TTGTCACTACTTTAACTTATGGTGTTCAATGCTTTTCAAGATACCCAGATCATATGAAACGGCATGACTT
TTTCAAGAGTGCCATGCCCGAAGGTTATGTACAGGAAAGAACTATATTTTTCAAAGATGACGGGAACTAC
AAGACACGTGCTGAAGTCAAGTTTGAAGGTGATACCCTTGTTAATAGAATCGAGTTAAAAGGTATTGATT
TTAAAGAAGATGGAAACATTCTTGGACACAAATTGGAATACAACTATAACGATCACCAGGTGTACATCAT
GGCAGACAAACAAAAGAATGGAATCAAAGCTAACTTCAAAATTAGACACAACATTGAAGATGGAGGCGTT
CAACTAGCAGACCATTATCAACAAAATACTCCAATTGGCGATGGGCCCGTCCTTTTACCAGACAACCATT
ACCTGTTTACAACTTCTACTCTTTCGAAAGATCCCAACGAAAAGAGAGACCACATGGTCCTTCTTGAGTT
TGTAACAGCTGCTGGGATTACACATGGCATGGATGAACTATACAAAACCGGTACCGGATCCATGGACCCC
ATCGCTCTGCAGGCTGGTTACGACCTGCTGGGTGACGGCAGACCTGAAACTCTGTGGCTGGGCATCGGCA
CTCTGCTGATGCTGATTGGAACCTTCTACTTTCTGGTCCGCGGATGGGGAGTCACCGATAAGGATGCCCG
GGAATATTACGCTGTGACTATCCTGGTGCCCGGAATCGCATCCGCCGCATATCTGTCTATGTTCTTTGGT
ATCGGGCTTACTGAGGTGACCGTCGGGGGCGAAATGTTGGATATCTATTATGCCAGGTACGCCGACTGGC
TGTTTACCACCCCACTTCTGCTGCTGGATCTGGCCCTTCTCGCTAAGGTGGATCGGGTGACCATCGGCAC
CCTGGTGGGTGTGGACGCCCTGATGATCGTCACTGGCCTCATCGGAGCCTTGAGCCACACGGCCATAGCC
AGATACAGTTGGTGGTTGTTCTCTACAATTTGCATGATAGTGGTGCTCTATTTTCTGGCTACATCCCTGC
GATCTGCTGCAAAGGAGCGGGGCCCCGAGGTGGCATCTACCTTTAACACCCTGACAGCTCTGGTCTTGGT
GCTGTGGACCGCTTACCCTATCCTGTGGATCATAGGCACTGAGGGCGCTGGCGTGGTGGGCCTGGGCATC
GAAACTCTGCTGTTTATGGTGTTGGACGTGACTGCCAAGGTCGGCTTTGGCTTTATCCTGTTGAGATCCC
GGGCTATTCTGGGCGACACCGAGGCACCAGAACCCAGTGCCGGTGCCGATGTCAGTGCCGCCGACCGTAC
GATGGTGAGCGAGCTGATTAAGGAGAACATGCACATGAAGCTGTACATGGAGGGCACCGTGAACAACCAC
CACTTCAAGTGCACATCCGAGGGCGAAGGCAAGCCCTACGAGGGCACCCAGACCATGAGAATCAAGGCGG
TCGAGGGCGGCCCTCTCCCCTTCGCCTTCGACATCCTGGCTACCAGCTTCATGTACGGCAGCAAAACCTT
CATCAACCACACCCAGGGCATCCCCGACTTCTTTAAGCAGTCCTTCCCCGAGGGCTTCACATGGGAGAGA
GTCACCACATACGAAGACGGGGGCGTGCTGACCGCTACCCAGGACACCAGCCTCCAGGACGGCTGCCTCA
TCTACAACGTCAAGATCAGAGGGGTGAACTTCCCATCCAACGGCCCTGTGATGCAGAAGAAAACACTCGG
CTGGGAGGCCTCCACCGAGACCCTGTACCCCGCTGACGGCGGCCTGGAAGGCAGAGCCGACATGGCCCTG
AAGCTCGTGGGCGGGGGCCACCTGATCTGCAACTTGAAGACCACATACAGATCCAAGAAACCCGCTAAGA
ACCTCAAGATGCCCGGCGTCTACTATGTGGACAGAAGACTGGAAAGAATCAAGGAGGCCGACAAAGAGAC
CTACGTCGAGCAGCACGAGGTGGCTGTGGCCAGATACTGCGACCTCCCTAGCAAACTGGGGCACAGAAAG
CTTGCAGCCCTGCAGGAGAAGAAGTCATGCAGCCAGCGCATGGCCGAATTCCGGCAATACTGTTGGAACC
CGGACACTGGGCAGATGCTGGGCCGCACCCCAGCCCGGTGGGTGTGGATCAGCCTGTACTATGCAGCTTT
CTACGTGGTCATGACTGGGCTCTTTGCCTTGTGCATCTATGTGCTGATGCAGACCATTGATCCCTACACC
CCCGACTACCAGGACCAGTTAAAGTCACCGGGGGTAACCTTGAGACCGGATGTGTATGGGGAAAGAGGGC
TGCAGATTTCCTACAACATCTCTGAAAACAGCTCTGGTTTAAACACCACCGGTGGAGCTCCAATTACCCA
TGAGACTACTGCTGGCTCGCTGTTGCCTGTGGTCATCATTGCAGTGGGTGCCTTCCTCTTCCTGGTGGCC
TTTGTGGGCTGCTGTGGGGCCTGCAAGGAGAACTACTGTCTCATGATTACATTTGCCATCTTCCTGTCTC
TTATCATGCTTGTGGAGGTGGCTGTGGCCATTGCTGGCTATGTGTTTAGAGACCAGGTGAAGTCAGAGTT
TAATAAAAGCTTCCAGCAGCAGATGCAGAATTACCTTAAAGACAACAAAACAGCCACTATTTTGGACAAA
TTGCAGAAAGAAAATAACTGCTGTGGAGCTTCTAACTACACAGACTGGGAAAACATCCCCGGCATGGCCA
AGGACAGAGTCCCCGATTCTTGCTGCATCAACATAACTGTGGGCTGTGGGAATGATTTCAAGGAATCCAC
TATCCATACCCAGGGCTGCGTGGAGACTATAGCAATATGGCTAAG
