>Addgene plasmid #70112 | pCMV-lyso-pHoenix | addgene partial sequence | sequence record 127973 | CMV-F 5'-CGCAAATGGGCGGTAGGCGTG-3'
CTATATAAGCAGAGCTGGTTTAGTGAACCGTCAGATCCGCTAGCACCATGGCGGTGGAAGGAGGAATGAA
GTGTGTCAAGTTTTTGCTCTACGTTCTCCTGCTGGCCTTCTGCGCCTGTGCAGTGGGATTGATCGCCATT
GGTGTAGCGGTTCAGGTTGTCTTGAAGCAGGCCGAAGCGGATCTAGCCACCATGGGAAGTAAAGGAGAAG
AACTTTTCACTGGAGTTGTCCCAATTCTTGTTGAATTAGATGGTGATGTTAATGGGCACAAATTTTCTGT
CAGTGGAGAGGGTGAAGGTGATGCAACATACGGAAAACTTACCCTTAAATTTATTTGCACTACTGGAAAA
CTACCTGTTCCTTGGCCAACACTTGTCACTACTTTAACTTATGGTGTTCAATGCTTTTCAAGATACCCAG
ATCATATGAAACGGCATGACTTTTTCAAGAGTGCCATGCCCGAAGGTTATGTACAGGAAAGAACTATATT
TTTCAAAGATGACGGGAACTACAAGACACGTGCTGAAGTCAAGTTTGAAGGTGATACCCTTGTTAATAGA
ATCGAGTTAAAAGGTATTGATTTTAAAGAAGATGGAAACATTCTTGGACACAAATTGGAATACAACTATA
ACGATCACCAGGTGTACATCATGGCAGACAAACAAAAGAATGGAATCAAAGCTAACTTCAAAATTAGACA
CAACATTGAAGATGGAGGCGTTCAACTAGCAGACCATTATCAACAAAATACTCCAATTGGCGATGGGCCC
GTCCTTTTACCAGACAACCATTACCTGTTTACAACTTCTACTCTTTCGAAAGATCCCAACGAAAAGAGAG
ACCACATGGTCCTTCTTGAGTTTGTAACAGCTGCTGGGATTACACATGGCATGGATGAACTATACAAA
