>Addgene plasmid #70112 | pCMV-lyso-pHoenix | addgene partial sequence | sequence record 128020 | GFP-F 5'-GGTCCTTCTTGAGTTTGTAAC-3'
TGGATGAACTATACAAAACCGGTACCGGATCCATGGACCCCATCGCTCTGCAGGCTGGTTACGACCTGCT
GGGTGACGGCAGACCTGAAACTCTGTGGCTGGGCATCGGCACTCTGCTGATGCTGATTGGAACCTTCTAC
TTTCTGGTCCGCGGATGGGGAGTCACCGATAAGGATGCCCGGGAATATTACGCTGTGACTATCCTGGTGC
CCGGAATCGCATCCGCCGCATATCTGTCTATGTTCTTTGGTATCGGGCTTACTGAGGTGACCGTCGGGGG
CGAAATGTTGGATATCTATTATGCCAGGTACGCCGACTGGCTGTTTACCACCCCACTTCTGCTGCTGGAT
CTGGCCCTTCTCGCTAAGGTGGATCGGGTGACCATCGGCACCCTGGTGGGTGTGGACGCCCTGATGATCG
TCACTGGCCTCATCGGAGCCTTGAGCCACACGGCCATAGCCAGATACAGTTGGTGGTTGTTCTCTACAAT
TTGCATGATAGTGGTGCTCTATTTTCTGGCTACATCCCTGCGATCTGCTGCAAAGGAGCGGGGCCCCGAG
GTGGCATCTACCTTTAACACCCTGACAGCTCTGGTCTTGGTGCTGTGGACCGCTTACCCTATCCTGTGGA
TCATAGGCACTGAGGGCGCTGGCGTGGTGGGCCTGGGCATCGAAACTCTGCTGTTTATGGTGTTGGACGT
GACTGCCAAGGTCGGCTTTGGCTTTATCCTGTTGAGATCCCGGGCTATTCTGGGCGACACCGAGGCACCA
GAACCCAGTGCCGGTGCCGATGTCAGTGCCGCCGACCGTACGATGGTGAGCGAGCTGATTAAGGAGAACA
TGCACATGAAGCTGTACATGGAGGGCACCGTGAACAACCACCACTTCAAGTGCACATCCGAGGGCGAAGG
CAAGCCCTACGAGGGCACCCAGACCATGAGAATCAAGGCGGTCGAGGGCGGCCCTCTCCCCTTCGCCTT
