>Addgene plasmid #70112 | pCMV-lyso-pHoenix | addgene partial sequence | sequence record 128021 | TagRFPmKate-F1 5'-AGGCCGACAAAGAGACCTAC-3'
GGTGGCTGTGGCCAGATACTGCGACCTCCCTAGCAAACTGGGGCACAGAAAGCTTGCAGCCCTGCAGGAG
AAGAAGTCATGCAGCCAGCGCATGGCCGAATTCCGGCAATACTGTTGGAACCCGGACACTGGGCAGATGC
TGGGCCGCACCCCAGCCCGGTGGGTGTGGATCAGCCTGTACTATGCAGCTTTCTACGTGGTCATGACTGG
GCTCTTTGCCTTGTGCATCTATGTGCTGATGCAGACCATTGATCCCTACACCCCCGACTACCAGGACCAG
TTAAAGTCACCGGGGGTAACCTTGAGACCGGATGTGTATGGGGAAAGAGGGCTGCAGATTTCCTACAACA
TCTCTGAAAACAGCTCTGGTTTAAACACCACCGGTGGAGCTCCAATTACCCATGAGACTACTGCTGGCTC
GCTGTTGCCTGTGGTCATCATTGCAGTGGGTGCCTTCCTCTTCCTGGTGGCCTTTGTGGGCTGCTGTGGG
GCCTGCAAGGAGAACTACTGTCTCATGATTACATTTGCCATCTTCCTGTCTCTTATCATGCTTGTGGAGG
TGGCTGTGGCCATTGCTGGCTATGTGTTTAGAGACCAGGTGAAGTCAGAGTTTAATAAAAGCTTCCAGCA
GCAGATGCAGAATTACCTTAAAGACAACAAAACAGCCACTATTTTGGACAAATTGCAGAAAGAAAATAAC
TGCTGTGGAGCTTCTAACTACACAGACTGGGAAAACATCCCCGGCATGGCCAAGGACAGAGTCCCCGATT
CTTGCTGCATCAACATAACTGTGGGCTGTGGGAATGATTTCAAGGAATCCACTATCCATACCCAGGGCTG
CGTGGAGACTATAGCAATATGGCTAAGGAAGAACATACTGCTGGTGGCTGCAGCGGCCCTGGGCATTGCT
TTTGTGGAGGTCTTGGGAATTATCTTCTCCTGCTGTCTGGTGAAGAGTATTCGAAGTGGCTATGAAGTAA
TGTACCCATACGATGTTCCAGATTACGCTTAGTTAATTAAGCAAGGGCGAATTGTTGTTGTTAACTTGTT
TATTGCAGCTTATAATGGTTACAAATAAAGCAATAGCATCACAAATTTCACAAATAAAGCATTTTT
