>Addgene plasmid #70112 | pCMV-lyso-pHoenix | addgene partial sequence | sequence record 128034 | LSS-mKate-R 5'-ATTAAGCTTGTGCCCCAGTTTG-3'
CAGCCACCTCGTGCTGCTCGACGTAGGTCTCTTTGTCGGCCTCCTTGATTCTTTCCAGTCTTCTGTCCAC
ATAGTAGACGCCGGGCATCTTGAGGTTCTTAGCGGGTTTCTTGGATCTGTATGTGGTCTTCAAGTTGCAG
ATCAGGTGGCCCCCGCCCACGAGCTTCAGGGCCATGTCGGCTCTGCCTTCCAGGCCGCCGTCAGCGGGGT
ACAGGGTCTCGGTGGAGGCCTCCCAGCCGAGTGTTTTCTTCTGCATCACAGGGCCGTTGGATGGGAAGTT
CACCCCTCTGATCTTGACGTTGTAGATGAGGCAGCCGTCCTGGAGGCTGGTGTCCTGGGTAGCGGTCAGC
ACGCCCCCGTCTTCGTATGTGGTGACTCTCTCCCATGTGAAGCCCTCGGGGAAGGACTGCTTAAAGAAGT
CGGGGATGCCCTGGGTGTGGTTGATGAAGGTTTTGCTGCCGTACATGAAGCTGGTAGCCAGGATGTCGAA
GGCGAAGGGGAGAGGGCCGCCCTCGACCGCCTTGATTCTCATGGTCTGGGTGCCCTCGTAGGGCTTGCCT
TCGCCCTCGGATGTGCACTTGAAGTGGTGGTTGTTCACGGTGCCCTCCATGTACAGCTTCATGTGCATGT
TCTCCTTAATCAGCTCGCTCACCATCGTACGGTCGGCGGCACTGACATCGGCACCGGCACTGGGTTCTGG
TGCCTCGGTGTCGCCCAGAATAGCCCGGGATCTCAACAGGATAAAGCCAAAGCCGACCTTGGCAGTCACG
TCCAACACCATAAACAGCAGAGTTTCGATGCCCAGGCCCACCACGCCAGCGCCCTCAGTGCCTATGATCC
ACAGGATAGGGTAAGCGGTCCACAGCACCAAGACCAGAGCTGTCAGGGTGTTAAAGGTAGATGCCACCTC
GGGGCCCCGCTCCTTT
